Addgene plasmid #215847: pSuperCRISPR-sgRNA-RL69-WT(TTTT)
Purpose: This plasmid encodes sgRNA that target Renilla luciferase with stretch sequence
Depositing lab: Kumiko Ui-Tei. Depositing organization: The University of Tokyo. Publication: Enhancement of single guide RNA transcription for efficient CRISPR/Cas-based genomic engineering. Ui-Tei K, Maruyama S, Nakano Y. Genome. 2017 Jun;60(6):537-545. doi: 10.1139/gen-2016-0127. Epub 2017 Jan 26. PubMed 28177825.
Backbone
  Vector backbone: pSuper.retro.puro
  Vector type: Mammalian Expression, Retroviral
  Selectable markers: Puromycin
Growth in bacteria
  Bacterial resistance: Ampicillin, 100 μg/mL
  Growth temperature: 37°C
  Growth strain: NEB Stable
  Copy number: High Copy
Gene/Insert
  Gene/Insert name: sgRNA-RL69 with TTTT stretch
  gRNA/shRNA sequence: Unspecified
  Species: Other
  Cloning method: Restriction Enzyme; 5′ cloning site Unknown (unknown if destroyed)
Terms and licenses: Academic/Nonprofit Terms; Industry Terms: Not Available to Industry
How to cite: pSuperCRISPR-sgRNA-RL69-WT(TTTT) was a gift from Kumiko Ui-Tei (Addgene plasmid # 215847 ; http://n2t.net/addgene:215847 ; RRID:Addgene_215847)
