[The description below was written by a language model from this plasmid's Addgene catalogue record and pLannotate feature annotations shown in this document.]
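Description:
pSuperCRISPR-sgRNA-RL69-WT(TTTT) is a 6,422-nt retroviral/mammalian expression plasmid built on the pSuper.retro.puro backbone and designed to express a single guide RNA against Renilla luciferase. It is maintained in E. coli through a high-copy ColE1/pUC-type origin and an ampicillin resistance gene (β-lactamase with its own promoter). The small annotated fragments of lacI, rop, bom, lacZα, TcR and env appear to be non-functional backbone remnants.

The retroviral portion is bounded by a murine embryonic stem cell virus 5′ LTR and a self-inactivating (ΔU3) Moloney murine leukemia virus 3′ LTR. Between them lie the MESV Ψ packaging signal and a truncated, start-codon-less gag segment, elements that allow the transcript to be packaged into retroviral particles when the viral proteins are supplied in trans. The sgRNA cassette sits inside this region in the reverse orientation relative to the viral genome: a human H1 RNA polymerase III promoter drives the RL69 targeting sequence fused to the Streptococcus pyogenes Cas9 guide RNA scaffold. The guide sequence itself is not specified in the record. Downstream, a mouse PGK promoter drives puromycin N-acetyltransferase for selection of transfected or transduced mammalian cells. No Cas9 coding sequence is annotated, so the nuclease must be supplied separately.

The "WT(TTTT)" designation and the insert name indicate that this sgRNA carries a stretch of four thymidines. Such a run can act as a Pol III termination signal. Given the associated work on enhancing sgRNA transcription, the plasmid presumably serves as the unmodified reference for comparing sgRNA designs in a Renilla luciferase reporter, though the record does not describe this role explicitly.
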