Features (pLannotate 1.2.2; 22 found; start..end, strand, type, name):
    579..920     +  misc_feature   MESV Ψ: packaging signal of murine embryonic stem cell virus
    987..1403    +  CDS            gag (truncated): truncated Moloney murine leukemia virus (MMLV) gag gene lacking the start codon
   1420..1446    -  misc_feature   MCS (fragment): pBluescript multiple cloning site
   1453..1528    -  misc_RNA       gRNA scaffold: guide RNA scaffold for the Streptococcus pyogenes CRISPR/Cas9 system
   1557..1771    -  promoter       H1 promoter: human H1 RNA promoter
   1782..2281    +  promoter       PGK promoter: mouse phosphoglycerate kinase 1 promoter
   2306..2905    +  CDS            PuroR: puromycin N-acetyltransferase; pac from Streptomyces alboniger; confers resistance to puromycin
   3004..3038    +  LTR            3' LTR (ΔU3) (fragment): self-inactivating 3' long terminal repeat (LTR) from Moloney murine leukemia virus
   3035..3329    +  LTR            3' LTR (ΔU3) (fragment): self-inactivating 3' long terminal repeat (LTR) from Moloney murine leukemia virus
   3491..3507    -  protein_bind   lac operator: The lac repressor binds to the lac operator to inhibit transcription in E. coli. This inhibition can be relieved by adding lactose or isopropyl-β-D-thiogalactopyranoside (IPTG). lac repressor encoded by lacI
   3515..3545    -  promoter       lac promoter: promoter for the E. coli lac operon
   3560..3581    -  protein_bind   CAP binding site: CAP binding activates transcription in the presence of cAMP. E. coli catabolite activator protein
   3594..3686    -  CDS            lacI (fragment): lac repressor; lacI; The lac repressor binds to the lac operator to inhibit transcription in E. coli. This inhibition can be relieved by adding lactose or isopropyl-β-D-thiogalactopyranoside (IPTG).
   3869..4457    -  rep_origin     ori: high-copy-number ColE1/pMB1/pBR322/pUC origin of replication
   4628..5488    -  CDS            AmpR: β-lactamase; bla; confers resistance to ampicillin, carbenicillin, and related antibiotics
   5489..5593    -  promoter       AmpR promoter: bla
   5688..5723    +  CDS            rop (fragment): Rop protein, which maintains plasmids at low copy number; rop
   5825..5924    +  misc_feature   bom (fragment): basis of mobility region from pBR322
   5930..6079    -  CDS            lacZα (fragment): LacZα fragment of β-galactosidase; lacZ fragment
   6079..6280    -  CDS            TcR (fragment): tetracycline efflux protein; tet; confers resistance to tetracycline
   6281..6379    +  CDS            env (fragment): murine leukemia virus gPr80 envelope polyprotein precursor; env; proteolytically cleaved into gp70SU and p15TM subunits
   6421..515     +  LTR            5' LTR (across the origin): 5' long terminal repeat from murine embryonic stem cell virus
>Addgene plasmid #215847 | pSuperCRISPR-sgRNA-RL69-WT(TTTT) | addgene full sequence | sequence record 431660 | Addgene NGS Result
TGAAAGACCCCACCTGTAGGTTTGGCAAGCTAGCTTAAGTAACGCCATTTTGCAAGGCATGGAAAATACA
TAACTGAGAATAGAGAAGTTCAGATCAAGGTTAGGAACAGAGAGACAGCAGAATATGGGCCAAACAGGAT
ATCTGTGGTAAGCAGTTCCTGCCCCGGCTCAGGGCCAAGAACAGATGGTCCCCAGATGCGGTCCCGCCCT
CAGCAGTTTCTAGAGAACCATCAGATGTTTCCAGGGTGCCCCAAGGACCTGAAATGACCCTGTGCCTTAT
TTGAACTAACCAATCAGTTCGCTTCTCGCTTCTGTTCGCGCGCTTCTGCTCCCCGAGCTCAATAAAAGAG
CCCACAACCCCTCACTCGGCGCGCCAGTCCTCCGATAGACTGCGTCGCCCGGGTACCCGTATTCCCAATA
AAGCCTCTTGCTGTTTGCATCCGAATCGTGGACTCGCTGATCCTTGGGAGGGTCTCCTCAGATTGATTGA
CTGCCCACCTCGGGGGTCTTTCATTTGGAGGTTCCACCGAGATTTGGAGACCCCTGCCCAGGGACCACCG
ACCCCCCCGCCGGGAGGTAAGCTGGCCAGCGGTCGTTTCGTGTCTGTCTCTGTCTTTGTGCGTGTTTGTG
CCGGCATCTAATGTTTGCGCCTGCGTCTGTACTAGTTAGCTAACTAGCTCTGTATCTGGCGGACCCGTGG
TGGAACTGACGAGTTCTGAACACCCGGCCGCAACCCTGGGAGACGTCCCAGGGACTTTGGGGGCCGTTTT
TGTGGCCCGACCTGAGGAAGGGAGTCGATGTGGAATCCGACCCCGTCAGGATATGTGGTTCTGGTAGGAG
ACGAGAACCTAAAACAGTTCCCGCCTCCGTCTGAATTTTTGCTTTCGGTTTGGAACCGAAGCCGCGCGTC
TTGTCTGCTGCAGCGCTGCAGCATCGTTCTGTGTTGTCTCTGTCTGACTGTGTTTCTGTATTTGTCTGAA
AATTAGGGCCAGACTGTTACCACTCCCTTAAGTTTGACCTTAGGTCACTGGAAAGATGTCGAGCGGATCG
CTCACAACCAGTCGGTAGATGTCAAGAAGAGACGTTGGGTTACCTTCTGCTCTGCAGAATGGCCAACCTT
TAACGTCGGATGGCCGCGAGACGGCACCTTTAACCGAGACCTCATCACCCAGGTTAAGATCAAGGTCTTT
TCACCTGGCCCGCATGGACACCCAGACCAGGTCCCCTACATCGTGACCTGGGAAGCCTTGGCTTTTGACC
CCCCTCCCTGGGTCAAGCCCTTTGTACACCCTAAGCCTCCGCCTCCTCTTCCTCCATCCGCCCCGTCTCT
CCCCCTTGAACCTCCTCGTTCGACCCCGCCTCGATCCTCCCTTTATCCAGCCCTCACTCCTTCTCTAGGC
GCCGGAATTAGATCGATCTCTCGAGGTCGACGGTATCGATAAGCTTAAAAAAGCACCGACTCGGTGCCAC
TTTTTCAAGTTGATAACGGACTAGCCTTATTTTAACTTGCTATTTCTAGCTCTAAAACGCACGTTCATTT
GCTTGCAGCGGGATCTGTGGTCTCATACAGAACTTATAAGATTCCCAAATCCAAAGACATTTCACGTTTA
TGGTGATTTCCCAGAACACATAGCGACATGCAAATATTGCAGGGCGCCACTCCCCTGTCCCTCACAGCCA
TCTTCCTGCCAGGGCGCACGCGCGCTGGGTGTTCCCGCCTAGTGACACTGGGCCCGCGATTCCTTGGAGC
GGGTTGATGACGTCAGCGTTCGAATTCTACCGGGTAGGGGAGGCGCTTTTCCCAAGGCAGTCTGGAGCAT
GCGCTTTAGCAGCCCCGCTGGGCACTTGGCGCTACACAAGTGGCCTCTGGCCTCGCACACATTCCACATC
CACCGGTAGGCGCCAACCGGCTCCGTTCTTTGGTGGCCCCTTCGCGCCACCTTCTACTCCTCCCCTAGTC
AGGAAGTTCCCCCCCGCCCCGCAGCTCGCGTCGTGCAGGACGTGACAAATGGAAGTAGCACGTCTCACTA
GTCTCGTGCAGATGGACAGCACCGCTGAGCAATGGAAGCGGGTAGGCCTTTGGGGCAGCGGCCAATAGCA
GCTTTGCTCCTTCGCTTTCTGGGCTCAGAGGCTGGGAAGGGGTGGGTCCGGGGGCGGGCTCAGGGGCGGG
CTCAGGGGCGGGGCGGGCGCCCGAAGGTCCTCCGGAGGCCCGGCATTCTGCACGCTTCAAAAGCGCACGT
CTGCCGCGCTGTTCTCCTCTTCCTCATCTCCGGGCCTTTCGACCTGCAGCCCAAGCTAGCTTACCATGAC
CGAGTACAAGCCCACGGTGCGCCTCGCCACCCGCGACGACGTCCCCAGGGCCGTACGCACCCTCGCCGCC
GCGTTCGCCGACTACCCCGCCACGCGCCACACCGTCGATCCGGACCGCCACATCGAGCGGGTCACCGAGC
TGCAAGAACTCTTCCTCACGCGCGTCGGGCTCGACATCGGCAAGGTGTGGGTCGCGGACGACGGCGCCGC
GGTGGCGGTCTGGACCACGCCGGAGAGCGTCGAAGCGGGGGCGGTGTTCGCCGAGATCGGCCCGCGCATG
GCCGAGTTGAGCGGTTCCCGGCTGGCCGCGCAGCAACAGATGGAAGGCCTCCTGGCGCCGCACCGGCCCA
AGGAGCCCGCGTGGTTCCTGGCCACCGTCGGCGTCTCGCCCGACCACCAGGGCAAGGGTCTGGGCAGCGC
CGTCGTGCTCCCCGGAGTGGAGGCGGCCGAGCGCGCCGGGGTGCCCGCCTTCCTGGAGACCTCCGCGCCC
CGCAACCTCCCCTTCTACGAGCGGCTCGGCTTCACCGTCACCGCCGACGTCGAGGTGCCCGAAGGACCGC
GCACCTGGTGCATGACCCGCAAGCCCGGTGCCTGACGCCCGCCCCACGACCCGCAGCGCCCGACCGAAAG
GAGCGCACGACCCCATGCATCGATAAAATAAAAGATTTTATTTAGTCTCCAGAAAAAGGGGGGAATGAAA
GACCCCACCTGTAGGTTTGGCAAGCTAGAGAACCATCAGATGTTTCCAGGGTGCCCCAAGGACCTGAAAT
GACCCTGTGCCTTATTTGAACTAACCAATCAGTTCGCTTCTCGCTTCTGTTCGCGCGCTTCTGCTCCCCG
AGCTCAATAAAAGAGCCCACAACCCCTCACTCGGCGCGCCAGTCCTCCGATAGACTGCGTCGCCCGGGTA
CCCGTGTATCCAATAAACCCTCTTGCAGTTGCATCCGACTTGTGGTCTCGCTGTTCCTTGGGAGGGTCTC
CTCTGAGTGATTGACTACCCGTCAGCGGGGGTCTTTCATGGGTAACAGTTTCTTGAAGTTGGAGAACAAC
ATTCTGAGGGTAGGAGTCGAATATTAAGTAATCCTGACTCAATTAGCCACTGTTTTGAATCCACATACTC
CAATACTCCTGAAATAGTTCATTATGGACAGCGCAGAAAGAGCTGGGGAGAATTGTGAAATTGTTATCCG
CTCACAATTCCACACAACATACGAGCCGGAAGCATAAAGTGTAAAGCCTGGGGTGCCTAATGAGTGAGCT
AACTCACATTAATTGCGTTGCGCTCACTGCCCGCTTTCCAGTCGGGAAACCTGTCGTGCCAGCTGCATTA
ATGAATCGGCCAACGCGCGGGGAGAGGCGGTTTGCGTATTGGGCGCTCTTCCGCTTCCTCGCTCACTGAC
TCGCTGCGCTCGGTCGTTCGGCTGCGGCGAGCGGTATCAGCTCACTCAAAGGCGGTAATACGGTTATCCA
CAGAATCAGGGGATAACGCAGGAAAGAACATGTGAGCAAAAGGCCAGCAAAAGGCCAGGAACCGTAAAAA
GGCCGCGTTGCTGGCGTTTTTCCATAGGCTCCGCCCCCCTGACGAGCATCACAAAAATCGACGCTCAAGT
CAGAGGTGGCGAAACCCGACAGGACTATAAAGATACCAGGCGTTTCCCCCTGGAAGCTCCCTCGTGCGCT
CTCCTGTTCCGACCCTGCCGCTTACCGGATACCTGTCCGCCTTTCTCCCTTCGGGAAGCGTGGCGCTTTC
TCATAGCTCACGCTGTAGGTATCTCAGTTCGGTGTAGGTCGTTCGCTCCAAGCTGGGCTGTGTGCACGAA
CCCCCCGTTCAGCCCGACCGCTGCGCCTTATCCGGTAACTATCGTCTTGAGTCCAACCCGGTAAGACACG
ACTTATCGCCACTGGCAGCAGCCACTGGTAACAGGATTAGCAGAGCGAGGTATGTAGGCGGTGCTACAGA
GTTCTTGAAGTGGTGGCCTAACTACGGCTACACTAGAAGAACAGTATTTGGTATCTGCGCTCTGCTGAAG
CCAGTTACCTTCGGAAAAAGAGTTGGTAGCTCTTGATCCGGCAAACAAACCACCGCTGGTAGCGGTGGTT
TTTTTGTTTGCAAGCAGCAGATTACGCGCAGAAAAAAAGGATCTCAAGAAGATCCTTTGATCTTTTCTAC
GGGGTCTGACGCTCAGTGGAACGAAAACTCACGTTAAGGGATTTTGGTCATGAGATTATCAAAAAGGATC
TTCACCTAGATCCTTTTAAATTAAAAATGAAGTTTTAAATCAATCTAAAGTATATATGAGTAAACTTGGT
CTGACAGTTACCAATGCTTAATCAGTGAGGCACCTATCTCAGCGATCTGTCTATTTCGTTCATCCATAGT
TGCCTGACTCCCCGTCGTGTAGATAACTACGATACGGGAGGGCTTACCATCTGGCCCCAGTGCTGCAATG
ATACCGCGAGACCCACGCTCACCGGCTCCAGATTTATCAGCAATAAACCAGCCAGCCGGAAGGGCCGAGC
GCAGAAGTGGTCCTGCAACTTTATCCGCCTCCATCCAGTCTATTAATTGTTGCCGGGAAGCTAGAGTAAG
TAGTTCGCCAGTTAATAGTTTGCGCAACGTTGTTGCCATTGCTACAGGCATCGTGGTGTCACGCTCGTCG
TTTGGTATGGCTTCATTCAGCTCCGGTTCCCAACGATCAAGGCGAGTTACATGATCCCCCATGTTGTGCA
AAAAAGCGGTTAGCTCCTTCGGTCCTCCGATCGTTGTCAGAAGTAAGTTGGCCGCAGTGTTATCACTCAT
GGTTATGGCAGCACTGCATAATTCTCTTACTGTCATGCCATCCGTAAGATGCTTTTCTGTGACTGGTGAG
TACTCAACCAAGTCATTCTGAGAATAGTGTATGCGGCGACCGAGTTGCTCTTGCCCGGCGTCAATACGGG
ATAATACCGCGCCACATAGCAGAACTTTAAAAGTGCTCATCATTGGAAAACGTTCTTCGGGGCGAAAACT
CTCAAGGATCTTACCGCTGTTGAGATCCAGTTCGATGTAACCCACTCGTGCACCCAACTGATCTTCAGCA
TCTTTTACTTTCACCAGCGTTTCTGGGTGAGCAAAAACAGGAAGGCAAAATGCCGCAAAAAAGGGAATAA
GGGCGACACGGAAATGTTGAATACTCATACTCTTCCTTTTTCAATATTATTGAAGCATTTATCAGGGTTA
TTGTCTCATGAGCGGATACATATTTGAATGTATTTAGAAAAATAAACAAATAGGGGTTCCGCGCACATTT
CCCCGAAAAGTGCCACCTGACGTCTAAGAAACCATTATTATCATGACATTAACCTATAAAAATAGGCGTA
TCACGAGGCCCTTTCGTCTCGCGCGTTTCGGTGATGACGGTGAAAACCTCTGACACATGCAGCTCCCGGA
GACGGTCACAGCTTGTCTGTAAGCGGATGCCGGGAGCAGACAAGCCCGTCAGGGCGCGTCAGCGGGTGTT
GGCGGGTGTCGGGGCTGGCTTAACTATGCGGCATCAGAGCAGATTGTACTGAGAGTGCACCATATGCGGT
GTGAAATACCGCACAGATGCGTAAGGAGAAAATACCGCATCAGGCGCCATTCGCCATTCAGGCTGCGCAA
CTGTTGGGAAGGGCGATCGGTGCGGGCCTCTTCGCTATTACGCCAGCTGGCGAAAGGGGGATGTGCTGCA
AGGCGATTAAGTTGGGTAACGCCAGGGTTTTCCCAGTCACGACGTTGTAAAACGACGGCGCAAGGAATGG
TGCATGCAAGGAGATGGCGCCCAACAGTCCCCCGGCCACGGGGCCTGCCACCATACCCACGCCGAAACAA
GCGCTCATGAGCCCGAAGTGGCGAGCCCGATCTTCCCCATCGGTGATGTCGGCGATATAGGCGCCAGCAA
CCGCACCTGTGGCGCCGGTGATGCCGGCCACGATGCGTCCGGCGTAGAGGCGATTAGTCCAATTTGTTAA
AGACAGGATATCAGTGGTCCAGGCTCTAGTTTTGACTCAACAATATCACCAGCTGAAGCCTATAGAGTAC
GAGCCATAGATAAAATAAAAGATTTTATTTAGTCTCCAGAAAAAGGGGGGAA
